Addgene plasmid #148760: pcDNA3.1-MS2-HA-HsNot4-del377-424_AG
Purpose: Mammalian Expression of HsNot4-del377-424
Depositing lab: Elisa Izaurralde. Depositing organization: Max Planck Institute for Developmental Biology. Publication: A conserved CAF40-binding motif in metazoan NOT4 mediates association with the CCR4-NOT complex. Keskeny C, Raisch T, Sgromo A, Igreja C, Bhandari D, Weichenrieder O, Izaurralde E. Genes Dev. 2019 Feb 1;33(3-4):236-252. doi: 10.1101/gad.320952.118. Epub 2019 Jan 28. PubMed 30692204.
Backbone
  Vector backbone: Unknown
  Vector type: Mammalian Expression
Growth in bacteria
  Bacterial resistance: Ampicillin, 100 μg/mL
  Growth temperature: 37°C
  Growth strain: DH5alpha
  Copy number: High Copy
Gene/Insert
  Gene/Insert name: HsNot4-del377-424
  Species: H. sapiens (human)
  Entrez Gene: CNOT4 (a.k.a. CLONE243, NOT4, NOT4H)
  Cloning method: Unknown
Terms and licenses: Academic/Nonprofit Terms; Industry Terms: Not Available to Industry
Depositor comments: sequence given by variant 4 NCBI: NM_001190848.1 or Uniprot.: isoform 1 O95628-1 Plasmids from this collection were made available to the research community and donated after the lab closed. Please note that the sequence provided by the depositing laboratory may be theoretical/predicted or based on Sanger sequencing results. There may be discrepancies between sequencing results obtained by Addgene and the depositor sequence. If an Addgene verified sequence is not available, please contact before placing your order to request that our lab fully sequence the plasmid.
How to cite: pcDNA3.1-MS2-HA-HsNot4-del377-424_AG was a gift from Elisa Izaurralde (Addgene plasmid # 148760 ; http://n2t.net/addgene:148760 ; RRID:Addgene_148760)
