[The description below was written by a language model from this plasmid's Addgene catalogue record and pLannotate feature annotations shown in this document.]
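Description:
pcDNA3.1-MS2-HA-HsNot4-del377-424_AG is a mammalian expression plasmid of 7,449 nt. The catalogue lists the backbone as unknown, but the name and the annotated feature layout are consistent with a pcDNA3.1-type vector. It is propagated in E. coli as a high-copy plasmid through a ColE1/pUC-type origin and selected with ampicillin via the β-lactamase gene. An f1 origin is also present. A separate cassette, in which the SV40 early promoter drives the neomycin/kanamycin phosphotransferase gene followed by an SV40 polyadenylation signal, would allow G418 selection of transfected mammalian cells. Several short annotations (an HIV-1 LTR fragment, a ble fragment, lac promoter/operator and lacI remnants) appear to be partial matches to backbone sequence rather than functional parts.

The payload is transcribed from the CMV immediate-early enhancer and promoter and terminated by the bovine growth hormone poly(A) signal, with T7 and SP6 promoters flanking the insert. The open reading frame encodes the bacteriophage MS2 coat protein, followed by an HA epitope tag (annotated as a fragment of a 3xHA element) and then human CNOT4 (NOT4), an E3 ubiquitin ligase. The depositor bases the sequence on isoform 1, with residues 377–424 deleted. The MS2 coat protein binds a specific RNA stem-loop, so such fusions are typically used to tether a protein to a reporter mRNA carrying MS2 binding sites, while the HA tag permits detection or immunoprecipitation. The associated publication concerns a CAF40-binding motif in NOT4 that mediates association with the CCR4-NOT complex, which suggests this mutant was made to map that interaction. The record does not state what the deleted region does. The depositor sequence may be theoretical rather than fully verified.
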