Features (pLannotate 1.2.2; 23 found; start..end, strand, type, name):
     28..80      -  misc_feature   bom (fragment): basis of mobility region from pBR322
    235..614     +  enhancer       CMV enhancer: human cytomegalovirus immediate early enhancer
    615..818     +  promoter       CMV promoter: human cytomegalovirus (CMV) immediate early promoter
    814..847     +  LTR            5' LTR (truncated) (fragment): truncated 5' long terminal repeat (LTR) from HIV-1
    863..881     +  promoter       T7 promoter: promoter for bacteriophage T7 RNA polymerase
    904..1290    +  CDS            MS2: bacteriophage MS2 coat protein binds to a specific stem-loop structure in the viral RNA (Peabody, 1993)
   1333..1359    +  CDS            3xHA (fragment): three tandem HA epitope tags
   1399..2979    +  CDS            CNOT4 (fragment): CNOT4_HUMAN - Also known as NOT4. Experimental evidence at protein level: Swiss-Prot protein existence level 1. Has E3 ubiquitin ligase activity, promoting ubiquitination and degradation of target proteins (PubMed:11823428, PubMed:22159038, PubMed:26575292). Involved in activation of the JAK/STAT pathway (PubMed:11823428, PubMed:22159038). Catalyzes ubiquitination of methylated RBM15 (PubMed:26575292). Plays a role in quality control of translation of mitochondrial outer membrane-localized mRNA (PubMed:29861391). As part of the PINK1-regulated signaling, upon mitochondria damage, ubiquitinates
   3005..3023    -  promoter       SP6 promoter: promoter for bacteriophage SP6 RNA polymerase
   3049..3273    +  polyA_signal   bGH poly(A) signal: bovine growth hormone polyadenylation signal
   3277..3298    +  promoter       SV40 promoter (fragment): SV40 enhancer and early promoter
   3319..3747    +  rep_origin     f1 ori (sequence partly withheld): f1 bacteriophage origin of replication; arrow indicates direction of (+) strand synthesis
   3761..4090    +  promoter       SV40 promoter: SV40 enhancer and early promoter
   4157..4948    +  CDS            neo: KKA2_KLEPN - Also known as kan, nptII. Experimental evidence at protein level: Swiss-Prot protein existence level 1. Resistance to kanamycin, neomycin, paromomycin, ribostamycin, butirosin and gentamicin B. From Klebsiella pneumoniae.
   4972..5130    +  CDS            ble (fragment): BLE_KLEPN - Experimental evidence at protein level: Swiss-Prot protein existence level 1. Binding protein with a strong affinity to the bleomycin family of antibiotics. Binds to CL990; an antimitotic-antibiotic compound. From Klebsiella pneumoniae.
   5125..5246    +  polyA_signal   SV40 poly(A) signal: SV40 polyadenylation signal
   5319..5335    -  protein_bind   lac operator: The lac repressor binds to the lac operator to inhibit transcription in E. coli. This inhibition can be relieved by adding lactose or isopropyl-β-D-thiogalactopyranoside (IPTG). lac repressor encoded by lacI
   5343..5373    -  promoter       lac promoter: promoter for the E. coli lac operon
   5388..5409    -  protein_bind   CAP binding site: CAP binding activates transcription in the presence of cAMP. E. coli catabolite activator protein
   5422..5514    -  CDS            lacI (fragment): lac repressor; lacI; The lac repressor binds to the lac operator to inhibit transcription in E. coli. This inhibition can be relieved by adding lactose or isopropyl-β-D-thiogalactopyranoside (IPTG).
   5697..6282    -  rep_origin     ori: high-copy-number ColE1/pMB1/pBR322/pUC origin of replication
   6453..7313    -  CDS            AmpR: β-lactamase; bla; confers resistance to ampicillin, carbenicillin, and related antibiotics
   7314..7418    -  promoter       AmpR promoter: bla
>Addgene plasmid #148760 | pcDNA3.1-MS2-HA-HsNot4-del377-424_AG | depositor full sequence | sequence record 291208 | Full Sequence
GACGGATCGGGAGATCTCCCGATCCCCTATGGTGCACTCTCAGTACAATCTGCTCTGATGCCGCATAGTT
AAGCCAGTATCTGCTCCCTGCTTGTGTGTTGGAGGTCGCTGAGTAGTGCGCGAGCAAAATTTAAGCTACA
ACAAGGCAAGGCTTGACCGACAATTGCATGAAGAATCTGCTTAGGGTTAGGCGTTTTGCGCTGCTTCGCG
ATGTACGGGCCAGATATACGCGTTGACATTGATTATTGACTAGTTATTAATAGTAATCAATTACGGGGTC
ATTAGTTCATAGCCCATATATGGAGTTCCGCGTTACATAACTTACGGTAAATGGCCCGCCTGGCTGACCG
CCCAACGACCCCCGCCCATTGACGTCAATAATGACGTATGTTCCCATAGTAACGCCAATAGGGACTTTCC
ATTGACGTCAATGGGTGGAGTATTTACGGTAAACTGCCCACTTGGCAGTACATCAAGTGTATCATATGCC
AAGTACGCCCCCTATTGACGTCAATGACGGTAAATGGCCCGCCTGGCATTATGCCCAGTACATGACCTTA
TGGGACTTTCCTACTTGGCAGTACATCTACGTATTAGTCATCGCTATTACCATGGTGATGCGGTTTTGGC
AGTACATCAATGGGCGTGGATAGCGGTTTGACTCACGGGGATTTCCAAGTCTCCACCCCATTGACGTCAA
TGGGAGTTTGTTTTGGCACCAAAATCAACGGGACTTTCCAAAATGTCGTAACAACTCCGCCCCATTGACG
CAAATGGGCGGTAGGCGTGTACGGTGGGAGGTCTATATAAGCAGAGCTCTCTGGCTAACTAGAGAACCCA
CTGCTTACTGGCTTATCGAAATTAATACGACTCACTATAGGGAGACCCAAGCTTGCCACCATGGCTTCTA
ACTTTACTCAGTTCGTTCTCGTCGACAATGGCGGAACTGGCGACGTGACTGTCGCCCCAAGCAACTTCGC
TAACGGGGTCGCTGAATGGATCAGCTCTAACTCGCGATCACAGGCTTACAAAGTAACCTGTAGCGTTCGT
CAGAGCTCTGCGCAGAATCGCAAATACACCATCAAAGTCGAGGTGCCTAAAGTGGCAACCCAGACTGTTG
GTGGTGAAGAGCTTCCTGTAGCCGGATGGAGATCTTACTTAAATATGGAACTAACCATTCCAATTTTCGC
CACGAATTCCGACTGCGAGCTTATTGTTAAGGCAATGCAAGGTCTCCTAAAAGATGGAAACCCGATTCCC
TCGGCCATCGCGGCCAACTCCGGCATCTACGGAGGTGGAGGTGGATCTGGTGGATCTCCTCCACATATGG
CTTACCCATACGATGTTCCAGATTACGCTCCTCCAAAGCTTGGATCCGAATTCCCGGGTCGACTCGAGAT
GTCTCGCAGTCCTGATGCGAAGGAAGACCCTGTGGAGTGCCCTCTTTGCATGGAGCCCTTGGAGATAGAT
GATATCAACTTTTTCCCTTGCACCTGTGGCTACCAGATTTGCCGATTTTGTTGGCATCGAATTCGCACTG
ATGAAAATGGGCTTTGTCCTGCATGTAGAAAGCCATATCCAGAAGACCCAGCAGTTTATAAACCACTCTC
CCAGGAAGAGCTGCAAAGGATAAAGAATGAGAAAAAACAGAAACAAAATGAGAGAAAACAGAAAATATCA
GAAAATCGCAAACATTTGGCTAGTGTACGTGTCGTACAAAAAAACCTCGTCTTTGTTGTAGGTTTATCTC
AGCGCCTAGCAGACCCAGAGGTTTTAAAACGACCAGAATATTTTGGGAAGTTTGGTAAAATACATAAAGT
TGTCATCAATAATAGCACATCATATGCAGGCTCACAGGGTCCAAGTGCCAGTGCTTATGTAACCTATATC
CGGTCAGAAGACGCTCTCAGAGCCATACAGTGTGTCAACAATGTGGTAGTAGATGGCAGAACACTTAAGG
CATCTCTAGGTACAACAAAATACTGCAGTTACTTCTTAAAGAATATGCAGTGTCCAAAACCTGACTGCAT
GTATCTTCATGAATTGGGGGATGAGGCGGCCAGCTTCACAAAAGAGGAAATGCAGGCGGGTAAACACCAA
GAATATGAACAGAAGCTACTTCAAGAATTATATAAATTAAATCCCAATTTTCTTCAGCTATCTACGGGTT
CAGTTGATAAAAATAAGAACAAAGTGACACCACTGCAGAGGTACGATACCCCCATTGACAAACCTTCAGA
TTCTCTCAGTATAGGGAACGGTGATAATTCCCAGCAGATATCTAACAGTGATACGCCTTCACCACCACCT
GGTTTGTCAAAATCCAATCCAGTCATCCCCATCAGTTCATCCAATCACAGTGCACGGTCCCCTTTTGAAG
GGGCAGTAACAGAGTCACAGTCGTTATTCTCAGACAATTTTCGCCATCCCAACCCTATCCCAAGTGGGCT
TCCTCCTTTCCCCAGCTCCCCACAGACATCCAGTGACTGGCCTACAGCACCAGAACCACAGAGCCTCTTC
ACATCAGTTCAAGACCAACCTTCCCTTTCGCCCACATCTCTTCAGAACTCCTCTTCACACACTACAACCG
CCAAAGGTCCAGGCTCTGGATTCCTGCATCCTGCTGCAGCTACAAATGCCAATTCTCTCAATAGTACCTT
TTCAGTCTTGCCCCAGAGGTTCCCTCAATTTCAGCAGCACCGAGCGGTTTATAATTCATTCAGTTTTCCA
GGCCAGGCAGCCCGCTATCCTTGGATGGCCTTTCCACGCAATAGCATCATGCACTTGAACCACACAGCAA
ACCCCACCTCAAATAGTAATTTCTTGGACTTGAATCTCCCGCCACAGCACAACACAGGTCTGGGAGGGAT
CCCTGTAGCAGGGGAAGAAGAGGTGAAGGTTTCGACCATGCCACTGTCAACCTCTTCCCATTCATTACAA
CAAGGACAGCAGCCTACAAGTCTCCACACTACTGTGGCCTAAGCGGCCGCCTAGAGGGCCCTATTCTATA
GTGTCACCTAAATGCTAGAGCTCGCTGATCAGCCTCGACTGTGCCTTCTAGTTGCCAGCCATCTGTTGTT
TGCCCCTCCCCCGTGCCTTCCTTGACCCTGGAAGGTGCCACTCCCACTGTCCTTTCCTAATAAAATGAGG
AAATTGCATCGCATTGTCTGAGTAGGTGTCATTCTATTCTGGGGGGTGGGGTGGGGCAGGACAGCAAGGG
GGAGGATTGGGAAGACAATAGCAGGCATGCTGGGGATGCGGTGGGCTCTATGGCTTCTGAGGCGGAAAGA
ACCAGCTGGGGCTCTAGGGGGTATCCCC
[124 nt withheld, positions 3319-3442]
C
[91 nt withheld, positions 3444-3534]
A
[49 nt withheld, positions 3536-3584]
CCTTTGACGTTGGAGTCCACGTTCTTT
[37 nt withheld, positions 3612-3648]
ACCCTATCTCGGTCTATTCTTTTGATTTATAAGGGATTTTGCCGATTTCGGCCTATTGGTTAAAAAATGA
GCTGATTTAACAAAAATTTAACGCGAATTAATTCTGTGGAATGTGTGTCAGTTAGGGTGTGGAAAGTCCC
CAGGCTCCCCAGCAGGCAGAAGTATGCAAAGCATGCATCTCAATTAGTCAGCAACCAGGTGTGGAAAGTC
CCCAGGCTCCCCAGCAGGCAGAAGTATGCAAAGCATGCATCTCAATTAGTCAGCAACCATAGTCCCGCCC
CTAACTCCGCCCATCCCGCCCCTAACTCCGCCCAGTTCCGCCCATTCTCCGCCCCATGGCTGACTAATTT
TTTTTATTTATGCAGAGGCCGAGGCCGCCTCTGCCTCTGAGCTATTCCAGAAGTAGTGAGGAGGCTTTTT
TGGAGGCCTAGGCTTTTGCAAAAAGCTCCCGGGAGCTTGTATATCCATTTTCGGATCTGATCAAGAGACA
GGATGAGGATCGTTTCGCATGATTGAACAAGATGGATTGCACGCAGGTTCTCCGGCCGCTTGGGTGGAGA
GGCTATTCGGCTATGACTGGGCACAACAGACAATCGGCTGCTCTGATGCCGCCGTGTTCCGGCTGTCAGC
GCAGGGGCGCCCGGTTCTTTTTGTCAAGACCGACCTGTCCGGTGCCCTGAATGAACTGCAGGACGAGGCA
GCGCGGCTATCGTGGCTGGCCACGACGGGCGTTCCTTGCGCAGCTGTGCTCGACGTTGTCACTGAAGCGG
GAAGGGACTGGCTGCTATTGGGCGAAGTGCCGGGGCAGGATCTCCTGTCATCTCACCTTGCTCCTGCCGA
GAAAGTATCCATCATGGCTGATGCAATGCGGCGGCTGCATACGCTTGATCCGGCTACCTGCCCATTCGAC
CACCAAGCGAAACATCGCATCGAGCGAGCACGTACTCGGATGGAAGCCGGTCTTGTCGATCAGGATGATC
TGGACGAAGAGCATCAGGGGCTCGCGCCAGCCGAACTGTTCGCCAGGCTCAAGGCGCGCATGCCCGACGG
CGAGGATCTCGTCGTGACCCATGGCGATGCCTGCTTGCCGAATATCATGGTGGAAAATGGCCGCTTTTCT
GGATTCATCGACTGTGGCCGGCTGGGTGTGGCGGACCGCTATCAGGACATAGCGTTGGCTACCCGTGATA
TTGCTGAAGAGCTTGGCGGCGAATGGGCTGACCGCTTCCTCGTGCTTTACGGTATCGCCGCTCCCGATTC
GCAGCGCATCGCCTTCTATCGCCTTCTTGACGAGTTCTTCTGAGCGGGACTCTGGGGTTCGAAATGACCG
ACCAAGCGACGCCCAACCTGCCATCACGAGATTTCGATTCCACCGCCGCCTTCTATGAAAGGTTGGGCTT
CGGAATCGTTTTCCGGGACGCCGGCTGGATGATCCTCCAGCGCGGGGATCTCATGCTGGAGTTCTTCGCC
CACCCCAACTTGTTTATTGCAGCTTATAATGGTTACAAATAAAGCAATAGCATCACAAATTTCACAAATA
AAGCATTTTTTTCACTGCATTCTAGTTGTGGTTTGTCCAAACTCATCAATGTATCTTATCATGTCTGTAT
ACCGTCGACCTCTAGCTAGAGCTTGGCGTAATCATGGTCATAGCTGTTTCCTGTGTGAAATTGTTATCCG
CTCACAATTCCACACAACATACGAGCCGGAAGCATAAAGTGTAAAGCCTGGGGTGCCTAATGAGTGAGCT
AACTCACATTAATTGCGTTGCGCTCACTGCCCGCTTTCCAGTCGGGAAACCTGTCGTGCCAGCTGCATTA
ATGAATCGGCCAACGCGCGGGGAGAGGCGGTTTGCGTATTGGGCGCTCTTCCGCTTCCTCGCTCACTGAC
TCGCTGCGCTCGGTCGTTCGGCTGCGGCGAGCGGTATCAGCTCACTCAAAGGCGGTAATACGGTTATCCA
CAGAATCAGGGGATAACGCAGGAAAGAACATGTGAGCAAAAGGCCAGCAAAAGGCCAGGAACCGTAAAAA
GGCCGCGTTGCTGGCGTTTTTCCATAGGCTCCGCCCCCCTGACGAGCATCACAAAAATCGACGCTCAAGT
CAGAGGTGGCGAAACCCGACAGGACTATAAAGATACCAGGCGTTTCCCCCTGGAAGCTCCCTCGTGCGCT
CTCCTGTTCCGACCCTGCCGCTTACCGGATACCTGTCCGCCTTTCTCCCTTCGGGAAGCGTGGCGCTTTC
TCATAGCTCACGCTGTAGGTATCTCAGTTCGGTGTAGGTCGTTCGCTCCAAGCTGGGCTGTGTGCACGAA
CCCCCCGTTCAGCCCGACCGCTGCGCCTTATCCGGTAACTATCGTCTTGAGTCCAACCCGGTAAGACACG
ACTTATCGCCACTGGCAGCAGCCACTGGTAACAGGATTAGCAGAGCGAGGTATGTAGGCGGTGCTACAGA
GTTCTTGAAGTGGTGGCCTAACTACGGCTACACTAGAAGAACAGTATTTGGTATCTGCGCTCTGCTGAAG
CCAGTTACCTTCGGAAAAAGAGTTGGTAGCTCTTGATCCGGCAAACAAACCACCGCTGGTAGCGGTTTTT
TTGTTTGCAAGCAGCAGATTACGCGCAGAAAAAAAGGATCTCAAGAAGATCCTTTGATCTTTTCTACGGG
GTCTGACGCTCAGTGGAACGAAAACTCACGTTAAGGGATTTTGGTCATGAGATTATCAAAAAGGATCTTC
ACCTAGATCCTTTTAAATTAAAAATGAAGTTTTAAATCAATCTAAAGTATATATGAGTAAACTTGGTCTG
ACAGTTACCAATGCTTAATCAGTGAGGCACCTATCTCAGCGATCTGTCTATTTCGTTCATCCATAGTTGC
CTGACTCCCCGTCGTGTAGATAACTACGATACGGGAGGGCTTACCATCTGGCCCCAGTGCTGCAATGATA
CCGCGAGACCCACGCTCACCGGCTCCAGATTTATCAGCAATAAACCAGCCAGCCGGAAGGGCCGAGCGCA
GAAGTGGTCCTGCAACTTTATCCGCCTCCATCCAGTCTATTAATTGTTGCCGGGAAGCTAGAGTAAGTAG
TTCGCCAGTTAATAGTTTGCGCAACGTTGTTGCCATTGCTACAGGCATCGTGGTGTCACGCTCGTCGTTT
GGTATGGCTTCATTCAGCTCCGGTTCCCAACGATCAAGGCGAGTTACATGATCCCCCATGTTGTGCAAAA
AAGCGGTTAGCTCCTTCGGTCCTCCGATCGTTGTCAGAAGTAAGTTGGCCGCAGTGTTATCACTCATGGT
TATGGCAGCACTGCATAATTCTCTTACTGTCATGCCATCCGTAAGATGCTTTTCTGTGACTGGTGAGTAC
TCAACCAAGTCATTCTGAGAATAGTGTATGCGGCGACCGAGTTGCTCTTGCCCGGCGTCAATACGGGATA
ATACCGCGCCACATAGCAGAACTTTAAAAGTGCTCATCATTGGAAAACGTTCTTCGGGGCGAAAACTCTC
AAGGATCTTACCGCTGTTGAGATCCAGTTCGATGTAACCCACTCGTGCACCCAACTGATCTTCAGCATCT
TTTACTTTCACCAGCGTTTCTGGGTGAGCAAAAACAGGAAGGCAAAATGCCGCAAAAAAGGGAATAAGGG
CGACACGGAAATGTTGAATACTCATACTCTTCCTTTTTCAATATTATTGAAGCATTTATCAGGGTTATTG
TCTCATGAGCGGATACATATTTGAATGTATTTAGAAAAATAAACAAATAGGGGTTCCGCGCACATTTCCC
CGAAAAGTGCCACCTGACGTC
